>Addgene plasmid #99781 | vasa2 | addgene full sequence | sequence record 194270 | Addgene NGS Result
CAAAAAACCCCTCAAGACCCGTTTAGAGGCCCCAAGGGGTTATGCTAGGCGCGCCGGATCCTAATACGAC
TCACTATAGGGAGAATTAACCCTCACTAAAGGGAGACCTTTTCCAACGCGTGAATTATGTCGCCAGATAT
TTACCGTGGCGCATAGACTTTGTAAGGATTCTTCCGTGAAATGCAGCTATTCTTACGGTGGCGTTGAAAT
GAGAACTTCGATGATGAAGTTGTATAAATGCGATATTCTCGTGTCGACTCCTGGGAGACTTGTGGCCAAT
CTCGAATCTGCTGCAATTTCTCTAGATAAAATTCGATATTTAGTGTTGGATGAGGCAGATCGGTTACTAC
AGAATGAAAAATTTATGGAATCGATAAAACTTGTTTATGAAAAATCTAAATTAGTCGGAGTCGATAAGTT
CCATGTTTCGATGTTCAGTGCGACGTTTCCAGCTGAAATACAACAACTGGGCGAATCATTATTGTCTGAT
CATTTGTTTGTCGCTGTCGGATTGGTTGGTGCAGCCAATACAGATATTAAGCAAACCGTTCTACAAGTCA
ACTCTCATGACAAACTCAATGCTTCATTGGAATATTTGGCCAATAACAAGACCGGGAAAACATTAGTTTT
CGTGCAAGCAAAGCGATTCGCTGATTTCCTTGGGATTCGATTGATTGATCTGAATTTGCTGGCAACTACA
ATCCATGGCGACAAGGTCACTTCTATAGTGTCACCTAAATCTCCCTATAGTGAGTCGTATTAGGATCCGG
CGCGCCTAGCATAACCCCTTGGGGCCTCTAAACGGGTCTTGAGGGGTTTTTTGACGCGTGCTTCCTCGCT
CACTGACTCGCTGCGCTCGGTCGTTCGGCTGCGGCGAGCGGTATCAGCTCACTCAAAGGCGGTAATACGG
TTATCCACAGAATCAGGGGATAACGCAGGAAAGAACATGTGAGCAAAAGGCCAGCAAAAGGCCAGGAACC
GTAAAAAGGCCGCGTTGCTGGCGTTTTTCCATAGGCTCCGCCCCCCTGACGAGCATCACAAAAATCGACG
CTCAAGTCAGAGGTGGCGAAACCCGACAGGACTATAAAGATACCAGGCGTTTCCCCCTGGAAGCTCCCTC
GTGCGCTCTCCTGTTCCGACCCTGCCGCTTACCGGATACCTGTCCGCCTTTCTCCCTTCGGGAAGCGTGG
CGCTTTCTCATAGCTCACGCTGTAGGTATCTCAGTTCGGTGTAGGTCGTTCGCTCCAAGCTGGGCTGTGT
GCACGAACCCCCCGTTCAGCCCGACCGCTGCGCCTTATCCGGTAACTATCGTCTTGAGTCCAACCCGGTA
AGACACGACTTATCGCCACTGGCAGCAGCCACTGGTAACAGGATTAGCAGAGCGAGGTATGTAGGCGGTG
CTACAGAGTTCTTGAAGTGGTGGCCTAACTACGGCTACACTAGAAGAACAGTATTTGGTATCTGCGCTCT
GCTGAAGCCAGTTACCTTCGGAAAAAGAGTTGGTAGCTCTTGATCCGGCAAACAAACCACCGCTGGTAGC
GGTGGTTTTTTTGTTTGCAAGCAGCAGATTACGCGCAGAAAAAAAGGATCTCAAGAAGATCCTTTGATCT
TTTCTACGGGGTCTGACGCTCAGTGGAACGAAAACTCACGTTAAGGGATTTTGGTCATGAGATTATCAAA
AAGGATCTTCACCTAGATCCTTTTAAATTAAAAATGAAGTTTTAAATCAATCTAAAGTATATATGAGTAA
ACTTGGTCTGACAGTTACCAATGCTTAATCAGTGAGGCACCTATCTCAGCGATCTGTCTATTTCGTTCAT
CCATAGTTGCCTGGCTCCCCGTCGTGTAGATAACTACGATACGGGAGGGCTTACCATCTGGCCCCAGTGC
TGCAATGATACCGCGAGACCCACGCTCACCGGCTCCAGATTTATCAGCAATAAACCAGCCAGCCGGAAGG
GCCGAGCGCAGAAGTGGTCCTGCAACTTTATCCGCCTCCATCCAGTCTATTAATTGTTGCCGGGAAGCTA
GAGTAAGTAGTTCGCCAGTTAATAGTTTGCGCAACGTTGTTGCCATTGCTACAGGCATCGTGGTGTCACG
CTCGTCGTTTGGTATGGCTTCATTCAGCTCCGGTTCCCAACGATCAAGGCGAGTTACATGATCCCCCATG
TTGTGCAAAAAAGCGGTTAGCTCCTTCGGTCCTCCGATCGTTGTCAGAAGTAAGTTGGCCGCAGTGTTAT
CACTCATGGTTATGGCAGCACTGCATAATTCTCTTACTGTCATGCCATCCGTAAGATGCTTTTCTGTGAC
TGGTGAGTACTCAACCAAGTCATTCTGAGAATAGTGTATGCGGCGACCGAGTTGCTCTTGCCCGGCGTCA
ATACGGGATAATACCGCGCCACATAGCAGAACTTTAAAAGTGCTCATCATTGGAAAACGTTCTTCGGGGC
GAAAACTCTCAAGGATCTTACCGCTGTTGAGATCCAGTTCGATGTAACCCACTCGTGCACCCAACTGATC
TTCAGCATCTTTTACTTTCACCAGCGTTTCTGGGTGAGCAAAAACAGGAAGGCAAAATGCCGCAAAAAAG
GGAATAAGGGCGACACGGAAATGTTGAATACTCATACTCTTCCTTTTTCAATTCAGAAGAACTCGTCAAG
AAGGCGATAGAAGGCGATGCGCTGCGAATCGGGAGCGGCGATACCGTAAAGCACGAGGAAGCGGTCAGCC
CATTCGCCGCCAAGCTCTTCAGCAATATCACGGGTAGCCAACGCTATGTCCTGATAGCGGTCCGCCACAC
CCAGCCGGCCACAGTCGATGAATCCAGAAAAGCGGCCATTTTCCACCATGATATTCGGCAAGCAGGCATC
GCCATGGGTCACGACGAGATCCTCGCCGTCGGGCATGCGCGCCTTGAGCCTGGCGAACAGTTCGGCTGGC
GCGAGCCCCTGATGCTCTTCGTCCAGATCATCCTGATCGACAAGACCGGCTTCCATCCGAGTACGTGCTC
GCTCGATGCGATGTTTCGCTTGGTGGTCGAATGGGCAGGTAGCCGGATCAAGCGTATGCAGCCGCCGCAT
TGCATCAGCCATGATGGATACTTTCTCGGCAGGAGCAAGGTGGGATGACAGGAGATCCTGCCCCGGCACT
TCGCCCAATAGCAGCCAGTCCCTTCCCGCTTCAGTGACAACGTCGAGCACAGCTGCGCAAGGAACGCCCG
TCGTGGCCAGCCACGATAGCCGCGCTGCCTCGTCCTGCAGTTCATTCAGGGCACCGGACAGGTCGGTCTT
GACAAAAAGAACCGGGCGCCCCTGCGCTGACAGCCGGAACACGGCGGCATCAGAGCAGCCGATTGTCTGT
TGTGCCCAGTCATAGCCGAATAGCCTCTCCACCCAAGCGGCCGGAGAACCTGCGTGCAATCCATCTTGTT
CAATCATGCGAAACGATCCTCATCCTGTCTCTTGATCAGATCTTGATCCCCTGCGCCATCAGATCATTGG
CGGCAAGAAAGCCATCCAGTTTACTTTGCAGGGCTTCCCAACCTTACCAGAGGGCGCCCCAGCTGGCAAT
TCCGGTTCGCTTGCTGTCCATAAAACCGCCCAGTCTAGCTATCGCCATGTAAGCCCACTGCAAGCTACCT
GCTTTCTCTTTGCGCTTGCGTTTTCCCTTGTCCAGATAGCCCAGTAGCTGACATTCATCCGGGGTCAGCA
CCGTTTCTGCGGACTGGCTTTCTACGTGTTCCGCTTCCTTTAGCAGCCCTTGCGCCCTGAATTTTGTTAA
AATTCGCGTTAAATTTTTGTTAAATCAGCTCATTTTTTAACCAATAGGCCGAAATCGACGCGT
Features (pLannotate 1.2.2; 13 found; start..end, strand, type, name):
      1..48      -  terminator     T7 terminator: transcription terminator for bacteriophage T7 RNA polymerase
     62..80      +  promoter       T7 promoter: promoter for bacteriophage T7 RNA polymerase
     84..102     +  promoter       T3 promoter: promoter for bacteriophage T3 RNA polymerase
    242..349     +  CDS            dbp6 (fragment): DBP6_SCHPO - Experimental evidence at transcript level: Swiss-Prot protein existence level 2. ATP-binding RNA helicase involved in the biogenesis of 60S ribosomal subunits and is required for the normal formation of 25S and 5.8S rRNAs. From Schizosaccharomyces pombe (strain 972 / ATCC 24843) (Fission yeast).
    722..740     -  promoter       SP6 promoter: promoter for bacteriophage SP6 RNA polymerase
    744..762     -  promoter       T7 promoter: promoter for bacteriophage T7 RNA polymerase
    776..823     +  terminator     T7 terminator: transcription terminator for bacteriophage T7 RNA polymerase
   1006..1594    -  rep_origin     ori: high-copy-number ColE1/pMB1/pBR322/pUC origin of replication
   1765..2625    -  CDS            AmpR: β-lactamase; bla; confers resistance to ampicillin, carbenicillin, and related antibiotics
   2626..2642    -  promoter       AmpR promoter (fragment): bla
   2646..3437    -  CDS            neo: KKA2_KLEPN - Also known as kan, nptII. Experimental evidence at protein level: Swiss-Prot protein existence level 1. Resistance to kanamycin, neomycin, paromomycin, ribostamycin, butirosin and gentamicin B. From Klebsiella pneumoniae.
   3469..3768    -  CDS            tnpA (fragment): TN5P_ECOLX - Also known as tnp. Experimental evidence at protein level: Swiss-Prot protein existence level 1. Mediates transposition of transposon Tn5 by a 'cut and paste' mechanism. First, the monomeric transposase binds the 19 bp inverted DNA repeats flanking the transposon. Then, dimerization of the DNA- bound transposase creates a synaptic DNA complex. After nicking of the first DNA strand, excision of the transposon proceeds through a series of intermediates. The transposase then mediates the insertion of the transposon at a new site by strand transfer. The activity of the wild- type tran
   3771..3837    -  rep_origin     M13 ori (fragment): M13 bacteriophage origin of replication; arrow indicates direction of (+) strand synthesis
