[The description below was written by a language model from this plasmid's Addgene catalogue record and pLannotate feature annotations shown in this document.]
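Description:
vasa2 is a small (about 3.8 kb) bacterial plasmid built on the pJC53.2 backbone that carries a cDNA-derived fragment of the vasa2 gene from the planarian Schmidtea mediterranea. Although catalogued as a bacterial expression vector, the repository note makes clear that it was made as an in vitro transcription template and may not be suitable for overexpression. The note also says that the insert was amplified from cDNA and may differ from reference sequences. The plasmid replicates in E. coli from a high-copy ColE1/pUC-type origin. The record lists kanamycin as the selection, consistent with the annotated neo (nptII) gene. An AmpR β-lactamase coding sequence is also annotated, along with fragments of Tn5 transposase and of an M13 origin that appear to be backbone remnants.

The insert sits in a region of roughly 600 bp flanked by opposing phage promoters: T7 and T3 reading inward from one side, and SP6 and T7 reading inward from the other, with a T7 terminator outside each T7 promoter. This arrangement lets either strand be transcribed on its own with T3 or SP6 polymerase to make sense or antisense RNA, such as riboprobes. T7 polymerase transcribes both strands, which can yield double-stranded RNA. The only feature annotated within the insert is a short match to a fission yeast ATP-binding RNA helicase, which is consistent with vasa genes encoding DEAD-box helicases. The insert's size suggests a partial rather than full-length coding sequence, though the record does not give its boundaries or the cloning sites. The associated publication concerns germ cell development in planarians.
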