Addgene plasmid #99781: vasa2
Purpose: Expresses S. meditearraneavasa2
Depositing lab: Phillip Newmark. Depositing organization: University of Illinois at Urbana-Champaign. Publication: A premeiotic function for boule in the planarian Schmidtea mediterranea. Iyer H, Issigonis M, Sharma PP, Extavour CG, Newmark PA. Proc Natl Acad Sci U S A. 2016 Jun 21;113(25):E3509-18. doi: 10.1073/pnas.1521341113. Epub 2016 Jun 2. PubMed 27330085.
Backbone
  Vector backbone: pJC53.2
  Vector type: Bacterial Expression
Growth in bacteria
  Bacterial resistance: Kanamycin, 50 μg/mL
  Growth temperature: 37°C
  Growth strain: DH5alpha
  Copy number: Unknown
Gene/Insert
  Gene/Insert name: vasa2
  Cloning method: Restriction Enzyme; 5′ cloning site unknown (unknown if destroyed); 3′ cloning site unknown (unknown if destroyed)
Terms and licenses: Academic/Nonprofit Terms; Industry Terms: Not Available to Industry
Depositor comments: Addgene Note: These plasmids were generated for in vitro transcription and may not be suitable for overexpression studies. The inserts were amplified from cDNA and may differ from NCBI reference sequences.
How to cite: vasa2 was a gift from Phillip Newmark (Addgene plasmid # 99781 ; http://n2t.net/addgene:99781 ; RRID:Addgene_99781)
